>Addgene plasmid #214488 | AiP1394 - pAAV-AiE2165m-minBG-SYFP2-WPRE-BGHpA | addgene full sequence | sequence record 432536 | Addgene NGS Result
GGAGCCTATGGAAAAACGCCAGCAACGCGGCCTTTTTACGGTTCCTGGCCTTTTGCTGGCCTTTTGCTCA
CATGTCCTGCAGGCAGCTGCGCGCTCGCTCGCTCACTGAGGCCGCCCGGGCGTCGGGCGACCTTTGGTCG
CCCGGCCTCAGTGAGCGAGCGAGCGCGCAGAGAGGGAGTGGCCAACTCCATCACTAGGGGTTCCTGCGGC
CGCACGCGTATAATACTGACTGCTGCATGAATTCAAATATAATTTCAAACATATGGAGGTTGGAGATTTT
GGAATTAAGGTTGAGTATATAAAAATCATTAAAACTTTTAAAATTGTACTCATCAAAAATAACTTTGAGC
ATCAAGTTGCTACAATCAGTGTACAAATCAGAAATATAAATGATATTGTAAAATTATGCATGCCTTGAAA
ATGGTTACCTTAATTTTAATTTTACTATCAGCTGAATAAAATTTTACTGCATATTTTTCTGTTTTTTTTT
CTAATCAAAATAACCCCTCCCTTGATTCCAAAACAATAAAATGAAATGTCTAAAATCATGTTATTTTATG
ATAACAGTTTTACAGCTGCTAAGATGGAAGCATTTCTAACCTCCCATATCTATTATAAATGACACTGAAA
TTATCATCCTTAGGTTGAAAAGGAGGTTGAAATATTTGTCACAATACAGTCTCTCCACCCCACCATCCTG
AGAAGAATGCTATGACTAAAATTAGAGAGTGCAGGCTGCATTACTTAATTTCAGTCTTTTGCAGAAGGAG
GAGAGCATTGGGCCTGAGGAGATAAATAGACATCAGAACAAAAAGAAGCTAGGCAGTTCCTGCTGCTTTC
TTCACACCCTGGGTGCTAAGCTTATAGTCATCTAAGAAGCAGATGCTAGGCTTAAAACCCAATTAAGGTT
GTTGGTAAATTGCACTAAAGCTTACATTTTGTTTTCTTCTAGATAAAGAAGAAAAACACAATTCATTTAT
CAAACACAAGCCTTGAATTTTCCTAAGGTTTCACTTTAATTTCACATTCCTTAATGTGTTAAAGTAACCC
TTAAAATGGTGTCAACCCAATTTTACAATACTAAATTAACTTACATCTCACATGAAACATCCCTACATAT
CAGTTAACAGGACTTGTCTCAAAATACTTACCTTTAAAAATTAATCATAGCATATCATCATACATTTAAA
ATTTCAACATATCTTTTTTTGTTTTGAAGAATGATCTTGGGTTAGTGGAAGAGCTCGGGCTGGGCATAAA
AGTCAGGGCAGAGCCATCTATTGCTTACATTTGCTTCTGGGATCCAGATCTTTCGAAGCTAGCGCTACCG
GTCGCCACCATGGTGAGCAAGGGCGAGGAGCTGTTCACCGGGGTGGTGCCCATCCTGGTCGAGCTGGACG
GCGACGTAAACGGCCACAAGTTCAGCGTGTCCGGCGAGGGCGAGGGCGATGCCACCTACGGCAAGCTGAC
CCTGAAGCTGATCTGCACCACCGGCAAGCTGCCCGTGCCCTGGCCCACCCTCGTGACCACCCTGGGCTAC
GGCGTGCAGTGCTTCGCCCGCTACCCCGACCACATGAAGCAGCACGACTTCTTCAAGTCCGCCATGCCCG
AAGGCTACGTCCAGGAGCGCACCATCTTCTTCAAGGACGACGGCAACTACAAGACCCGCGCCGAGGTGAA
GTTCGAGGGCGACACCCTGGTGAACCGCATCGAGCTGAAGGGCATCGACTTCAAGGAGGACGGCAACATC
CTGGGGCACAAGCTGGAGTACAACTACAACAGCCACAACGTCTATATCACCGCCGACAAGCAGAAGAACG
GCATCAAGGCCAACTTCAAGATCCGCCACAACATCGAGGACGGCGGCGTGCAGCTCGCCGACCACTACCA
GCAGAACACCCCCATCGGCGACGGCCCCGTGCTGCTGCCCGACAACCACTACCTGAGCTACCAGTCCAAG
CTGAGCAAAGACCCCAACGAGAAGCGCGATCACATGGTCCTGCTGGAGTTCGTGACCGCCGCCGGGATCA
CTCTCGGCATGGACGAGCTGTACAAGTAAGTCGACGGCGCGCCGCGGCCGCGAATTCGATATCATAATCA
ACCTCTGGATTACAAAATTTGTGAAAGATTGACTGGTATTCTTAACTATGTTGCTCCTTTTACGCTATGT
GGATACGCTGCTTTAATGCCTTTGTATCATGCTATTGCTTCCCGTATGGCTTTCATTTTCTCCTCCTTGT
ATAAATCCTGGTTAGTTCTTGCCACGGCGGAACTCATCGCCGCCTGCCTTGCCCGCTGCTGGACAGGGGC
TCGGCTGTTGGGCACTGACAATTCCGTGGCTCGAGAGATCTTCGACTGTGCCTTCTAGTTGCCAGCCATC
TGTTGTTTGCCCCTCCCCCGTGCCTTCCTTGACCCTGGAAGGTGCCACTCCCACTGTCCTTTCCTAATAA
AATGAGGAAATTGCATCGCATTGTCTGAGTAGGTGTCATTCTATTCTGGGGGGTGGGGTGGGGCAGGACA
GCAAGGGGGAGGATTGGGAAGACAATAGCAGGCATGAGATCTCACGTGCGGACCGAGCGGCCGCAGGAAC
CCCTAGTGATGGAGTTGGCCACTCCCTCTCTGCGCGCTCGCTCGCTCACTGAGGCCGGGCGACCAAAGGT
CGCCCGACGCCCGGGCTTTGCCCGGGCGGCCTCAGTGAGCGAGCGAGCGCGCAGCTGCCTGCAGGGGCGC
CTGATGCGGTATTTTCTCCTTACGCATCTGTGCGGTATTTCACACCGCATA
[95 nt withheld, positions 2782-2876]
T
[46 nt withheld, positions 2878-2923]
C
[141 nt withheld, positions 2925-3065]
CCTTTGACGTTGGAGTCCACGTTCTTT
[37 nt withheld, positions 3093-3129]
ACTCTATCTCGGGCTATTCTTTTGATTTATAAGGGATTTTGCCGATTTCGGTCTATTGGTTAAAAAATGA
GCTGATTTAACAAAAATTTAACGCGAATTTTAACAAAATATTAACGTTTACAATTTTATGGTGCACTCTC
AGTACAATCTGCTCTGATGCCGCATAGTTAAGCCAGCCCCGACACCCGCCAACACCCGCTGACGCGCCCT
GACGGGCTTGTCTGCTCCCGGCATCCGCTTACAGACAAGCTGTGACCGTCTCCGGGAGCTGCATGTGTCA
GAGGTTTTCACCGTCATCACCGAAACGCGCGAGACGAAAGGGCCTCGTGATACGCCTATTTTTATAGGTT
AATGTCATGATAATAATGGTTTCTTAGACGTCAGGTGGCACTTTTCGGGGAAATGTGCGCGGAACCCCTA
TTTGTTTATTTTTCTAAATACATTCAAATATGTATCCGCTCATGAGACAATAACCCTGATAAATGCTTCA
ATAATATTGAAAAAGGAAGAGTATGAGTATTCAACATTTCCGTGTCGCCCTTATTCCCTTTTTTGCGGCA
TTTTGCCTTCCTGTTTTTGCTCACCCAGAAACGCTGGTGAAAGTAAAAGATGCTGAAGATCAGTTGGGTG
CACGAGTGGGTTACATCGAACTGGATCTCAACAGCGGTAAGATCCTTGAGAGTTTTCGCCCCGAAGAACG
TTTTCCAATGATGAGCACTTTTAAAGTTCTGCTATGTGGCGCGGTATTATCCCGTATTGACGCCGGGCAA
GAGCAACTCGGTCGCCGCATACACTATTCTCAGAATGACTTGGTTGAGTACTCACCAGTCACAGAAAAGC
ATCTTACGGATGGCATGACAGTAAGAGAATTATGCAGTGCTGCCATAACCATGAGTGATAACACTGCGGC
CAACTTACTTCTGACAACGATCGGAGGACCGAAGGAGCTAACCGCTTTTTTGCACAACATGGGGGATCAT
GTAACTCGCCTTGATCGTTGGGAACCGGAGCTGAATGAAGCCATACCAAACGACGAGCGTGACACCACGA
TGCCTGTAGCAATGGCAACAACGTTGCGCAAACTATTAACTGGCGAACTACTTACTCTAGCTTCCCGGCA
ACAATTAATAGACTGGATGGAGGCGGATAAAGTTGCAGGACCACTTCTGCGCTCGGCCCTTCCGGCTGGC
TGGTTTATTGCTGATAAATCTGGAGCCGGTGAGCGTGGGTCTCGCGGTATCATTGCAGCACTGGGGCCAG
ATGGTAAGCCCTCCCGTATCGTAGTTATCTACACGACGGGGAGTCAGGCAACTATGGATGAACGAAATAG
ACAGATCGCTGAGATAGGTGCCTCACTGATTAAGCATTGGTAACTGTCAGACCAAGTTTACTCATATATA
CTTTAGATTGATTTAAAACTTCATTTTTAATTTAAAAGGATCTAGGTGAAGATCCTTTTTGATAATCTCA
TGACCAAAATCCCTTAACGTGAGTTTTCGTTCCACTGAGCGTCAGACCCCGTAGAAAAGATCAAAGGATC
TTCTTGAGATCCTTTTTTTCTGCGCGTAATCTGCTGCTTGCAAACAAAAAAACCACCGCTACCAGCGGTG
GTTTGTTTGCCGGATCAAGAGCTACCAACTCTTTTTCCGAAGGTAACTGGCTTCAGCAGAGCGCAGATAC
CAAATACTGTTCTTCTAGTGTAGCCGTAGTTAGGCCACCACTTCAAGAACTCTGTAGCACCGCCTACATA
CCTCGCTCTGCTAATCCTGTTACCAGTGGCTGCTGCCAGTGGCGATAAGTCGTGTCTTACCGGGTTGGAC
TCAAGACGATAGTTACCGGATAAGGCGCAGCGGTCGGGCTGAACGGGGGGTTCGTGCACACAGCCCAGCT
TGGAGCGAACGACCTACACCGAACTGAGATACCTACAGCGTGAGCTATGAGAAAGCGCCACGCTTCCCGA
AGGGAGAAAGGCGGACAGGTATCCGGTAAGCGGCAGGGTCGGAACAGGAGAGCGCACGAGGGAGCTTCCA
GGGGGAAACGCCTGGTATCTTTATAGTCCTGTCGGGTTTCGCCACCTCTGACTTGAGCGTCGATTTTTGT
GATGCTCGTCAGGGGGGC
Features (pLannotate 1.2.2; 14 found; start..end, strand, type, name):
     87..114     +  repeat_region  AAV2 ITR (fragment): inverted terminal repeat of adeno-associated virus serotype 2 inverted
    143..170     +  repeat_region  AAV2 ITR (fragment): inverted terminal repeat of adeno-associated virus serotype 2 inverted
   1340..2056    +  CDS            SYFP2: SYFP2 is a basic (constitutively fluorescent) yellow fluorescent protein published in 2006, derived from Aequorea victoria. It is reported to be a very rapidly-maturing monomer with moderate acid sensitivity.
   2096..2253    +  misc_feature   WPRE (fragment): woodchuck hepatitis virus posttranscriptional regulatory element
   2259..2339    +  misc_feature   WPRE (fragment): woodchuck hepatitis virus posttranscriptional regulatory element
   2356..2467    +  polyA_signal   bGH poly(A) signal: bovine growth hormone polyadenylation signal
   2585..2725    +  repeat_region  AAV2 ITR: inverted terminal repeat of adeno-associated virus serotype 2 inverted
   2730..2781    -  misc_feature   bom (fragment): basis of mobility region from pBR322
   2800..3255    +  rep_origin     f1 ori (sequence partly withheld): f1 bacteriophage origin of replication; arrow indicates direction of (+) strand synthesis
   3256..3305    -  misc_feature   bom (fragment): basis of mobility region from pBR322
   3407..3442    -  CDS            rop (fragment): Rop protein, which maintains plasmids at low copy number; rop
   3537..3641    +  promoter       AmpR promoter: bla
   3642..4502    +  CDS            AmpR: β-lactamase; bla; confers resistance to ampicillin, carbenicillin, and related antibiotics
   4673..14      +  rep_origin     ori (across the origin): high-copy-number ColE1/pMB1/pBR322/pUC origin of replication
