[The description below was written by a language model from this plasmid's Addgene catalogue record and pLannotate feature annotations shown in this document.]
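Description:
AiP1394 - pAAV-AiE2165m-minBG-SYFP2-WPRE-BGHpA is an adeno-associated virus transfer plasmid built on a pAAV2 backbone, one of a suite of enhancer AAV vectors developed for genetic access to cortical cell types. It is propagated in bacteria as a high-copy plasmid through a ColE1/pUC-type origin and selected with ampicillin via the β-lactamase gene and its own promoter. An f1 phage origin and small remnants of pBR322 bom and rop sequences are also present in the backbone. The recorded growth strain is a recombination-deficient host of the kind commonly chosen to keep the repeat-rich ITRs stable.

The expression cassette lies between AAV2 inverted terminal repeats, which provide the signals for replication and packaging of the genome into AAV particles. The right-hand ITR is annotated in full, whereas the left one is detected only as two short fragments. Within the cassette, the AiE2165m enhancer is placed upstream of minBG, by its name a minimal beta-globin promoter, which has little activity alone, so that expression depends on the enhancer's cell-type specificity. Neither element is annotated in the feature table, but the unannotated stretch between the left ITR and the reporter is where they would sit. They drive SYFP2, a fast-maturing monomeric yellow fluorescent protein derived from Aequorea victoria. It is followed by a WPRE, detected as two fragments and possibly a shortened version, to boost transcript stability and expression, and by the bovine growth hormone polyadenylation signal.

The construct serves as a fluorescent reporter virus for labelling and evaluating specific populations of brain cells. The record does not state which population AiE2165m targets.
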