Addgene plasmid #214488: AiP1394 - pAAV-AiE2165m-minBG-SYFP2-WPRE-BGHpA
Purpose: AiE2165m is an enhancer sequence, designed to drive AAV-mediated transgene expression in specific populations of brain cells
Depositing lab: Allen Institute for Brain Science & Bosiljka Tasic. Depositing organization: Allen Institute. Publication: A suite of enhancer AAVs and transgenic mouse lines for genetic access to cortical cell types. Ben-Simon Y, Hooper M, Narayan S, Daigle TL, Dwivedi D, Way SW, Oster A, Stafford DA, Mich JK, Taormina MJ, Martinez RA, Opitz-Araya X, Roth JR, Alexander JR, Allen S, Amster A, Arbuckle J, Ayala A, Baker PM, Bakken TE, Barcelli T, Barta S, Bendrick J, Bertagnolli D, Bielstein C, Bishwakarma P, Bowlus J, Boyer G, Brouner K, Casian B, Casper T, Chakka AB, Chakrabarty R, Chance RK, Chavan S, Clark M, Colbert K, Collman F, Daniel S, Departee M, DiValentin P, Donadio N, Dotson N, Egdorf T, Fliss T, Gabitto M, Garcia J, Gary A, Gasperini M, Gloe J, Goldy J, Gore BB, Graybuck L, Greisman N, Haeseleer F, Halterman C, Haradon Z, Hastings SD, Helback O, Ho W, Hockemeyer D, Huang C, Huff S, Hunker A, Johansen N, Jones D, Juneau Z, Kalmbach B, Kannan M, Khem S, Kussick E, Kutsal R, Larsen R, Lee C, Lee AY, Leibly M, Lenz GH, Li S, Liang E, Lusk N, Madigan Z, Malloy J, Malone J, McCue R, Melchor J, Mollenkopf T, Moosman S, Morin E, Newman D, Ng L, Ngo K, Omstead V, Otto S, Oyama A, Pena N, Pham T, Phillips E, Pom CA, Potekhina L, Ransford S, Ray PL, Rette D, Reynoldson C, Rimorin C, Rocha D, Ruiz A, Sanchez REA, Sawyer L, Sedeno-Cortes A, Sevigny JP, Shapovalova N, Shepard N, Shulga L, Sigler AR, Siverts L, Soliman S, Somasundaram S, Staats B, Stewart K, Szelenyi E, Tieu M, Trader C, Tran A, van Velthoven CTJ, Walker M, Wang Y, Weed N, Wirthlin M, Wood T, Wynalda B, Yao Z, Zhou T, Ariza J, Dee N, Reding M, Ronellenfitch K, Mufti S, Sunkin SM, Smith KA, Esposito L, Waters J, Thyagarajan B, Yao S, Lein ES, Zeng H, Levi BP, Ngai J, Ting JT, Tasic B. Cell. 2025 May 16:S0092-8674(25)00513-6. doi: 10.1016/j.cell.2025.05.002. PubMed 40403729.
Backbone
  Vector backbone: pAAV2
  Vector type: AAV
Growth in bacteria
  Bacterial resistance: Ampicillin, 100 μg/mL
  Growth temperature: 37°C
  Growth strain: NEB Stable
  Copy number: High Copy
Gene/Insert
  Gene/Insert name: SYFP2
  Species: Synthetic
  Promoter: minBG
  Cloning method: Gibson Cloning
Terms and licenses: Academic/Nonprofit Terms; Industry Terms: Not Available to Industry
Depositor comments: 5' Cloning Site: SgrAI (destroyed), 3' Cloning Site: SgrAI (destroyed). Please visit https://doi.org/10.1101/2024.06.10.597244 for bioRxiv preprint.
How to cite: AiP1394 - pAAV-AiE2165m-minBG-SYFP2-WPRE-BGHpA was a gift from Allen Institute for Brain Science & Bosiljka Tasic (Addgene plasmid # 214488 ; http://n2t.net/addgene:214488 ; RRID:Addgene_214488)
